>Addgene plasmid #106394 | pBb(RK2)1k-GFPuv | addgene full sequence | sequence record 206280 | Addgene NGS Result
GACGTCGACACCATCGAATGGTGCAAAACCTTTCGCGGTATGGCATGATAGCGCCCGGAAGAGAGTCAAT
TCAGGGTGGTGAATGTGAAACCAGTAACGTTATACGATGTCGCAGAGTATGCCGGTGTCTCTTATCAGAC
CGTTTCCCGCGTGGTGAACCAGGCCAGCCACGTTTCTGCGAAAACGCGGGAAAAAGTGGAAGCGGCGATG
GCGGAGCTGAATTACATTCCCAACCGCGTGGCACAACAACTGGCGGGCAAACAGTCGTTGCTGATTGGCG
TTGCCACCTCCAGTCTGGCCCTGCACGCGCCGTCGCAAATTGTCGCGGCGATTAAATCTCGCGCCGATCA
ACTGGGTGCCAGCGTGGTGGTGTCGATGGTAGAACGAAGCGGCGTCGAAGCCTGTAAAGCGGCGGTGCAC
AATCTTCTCGCGCAACGCGTCAGTGGGCTGATCATTAACTATCCGCTGGATGACCAGGATGCCATTGCTG
TGGAAGCTGCCTGCACTAATGTTCCGGCGTTATTTCTTGATGTCTCTGACCAGACACCCATCAACAGTAT
TATTTTCTCCCATGAAGACGGTACGCGACTGGGCGTGGAGCATCTGGTCGCATTGGGTCACCAGCAAATC
GCGCTGTTAGCGGGCCCATTAAGTTCTGTCTCGGCGCGTCTGCGTCTGGCTGGCTGGCATAAATATCTCA
CTCGCAATCAAATTCAGCCGATAGCGGAACGGGAAGGCGACTGGAGTGCCATGTCCGGTTTTCAACAAAC
CATGCAAATGCTGAATGAGGGCATCGTTCCCACTGCGATGCTGGTTGCCAACGATCAGATGGCGCTGGGC
GCAATGCGCGCCATTACCGAGTCCGGGCTGCGCGTTGGTGCGGATATCTCGGTAGTGGGATACGACGATA
CCGAAGACAGCTCATGTTATATCCCGCCGTTAACCACCATCAAACAGGATTTTCGCCTGCTGGGGCAAAC
CAGCGTGGACCGCTTGCTGCAACTCTCTCAGGGCCAGGCGGTGAAGGGCAATCAGCTGTTGCCCGTCTCA
CTGGTGAAAAGAAAAACCACCCTGGCGCCCAATACGCAAACCGCCTCTCCCCGCGCGTTGGCCGATTCAT
TAATGCAGCTGGCACGACAGGTTTCCCGACTGGAAAGCGGGCAGTGAGCGCAACGCAATTAATGTAAGTT
AGCGCGAATTGATCTGGTTTGACAGCTTATCATCGACTGCACGGTGCACCAATGCTTCTGGCGTCAGGCA
GCCATCGGAAGCTGTGGTATGGCTGTGCAGGTCGTAAATCACTGCATAATTCGTGTCGCTCAAGGCGCAC
TCCCGTTCTGGATAATGTTTTTTGCGCCGACATCATAACGGTTCTGGCAAATATTCTGAAATGAGCTGTT
GACAATTAATCATCCGGCTCGTATAATGTGTGGAATTGTGAGCGGATAACAATTTCAGAATTCAAAAGAT
CTTTTAAGAAGGAGATATACATATGAGTAAAGGAGAAGAACTTTTCACTGGAGTTGTCCCAATTCTTGTT
GAATTAGATGGTGATGTTAATGGGCACAAATTTTCTGTCAGTGGAGAGGGTGAAGGTGATGCAACATACG
GAAAACTTACCCTTAAATTTATTTGCACTACTGGAAAACTACCTGTTCCGTGGCCAACACTTGTCACTAC
TTTCTCTTATGGTGTTCAATGCTTTTCCCGTTATCCGGATCACATGAAACGGCATGACTTTTTCAAGAGT
GCCATGCCCGAAGGTTATGTACAGGAACGCACTATATCTTTCAAAGATGACGGGAACTACAAGACGCGTG
CTGAAGTCAAGTTTGAAGGTGATACCCTTGTTAATCGTATCGAGTTAAAAGGTATTGATTTTAAAGAAGA
TGGAAACATTCTCGGACACAAACTGGAGTACAACTATAACTCACACAATGTATACATCACGGCAGACAAA
CAAAAGAATGGAATCAAAGCTAACTTCAAAATTCGCCACAACATTGAAGATGGCTCCGTTCAACTAGCAG
ACCATTATCAACAAAATACTCCAATTGGCGATGGCCCTGTCCTTTTACCAGACAACCATTACCTGTCCAC
ACAATCTGCCCTTTCGAAAGATCCCAACGAAAAGCGTGACCACATGGTCCTTCTTGAGTTTGTAACTGCT
GCTGGGATTACACATGGCATGGATGAGCTCTACAAATAAGGATCCAAACTCGAGTAAGGATCTCCAGGCA
TCAAATAAAACGAAAGGCTCAGTCGAAAGACTGGGCCTTTCGTTTTATCTGTTGTTTGTCGGTGAACGCT
CTCTACTAGAGTCACACTGGCTCACCTTCGGGTGGGCCTTTCTGCGTTTATACCTAGGGCGATGCAGGTG
GCTGCTGAACCCCCAGCCGGAACTGACCCCACAAGGCCCTAGCGTTTGCAATGCACCAGGTCATCATTGA
CCCAGGCGTGTTCCACCAGGCCGCTGCCTCGCAACTCTTCGCAGGCTTCGCCGACCTGCTCGCGCCACTT
CTTCACGCGGGTGGAATCCGATCCGCACATGAGGCGGAAGGTTTCCAGCTTGAGCGGGTACGGCTCCCGG
TGCGAGCTGAAATAGTCGAACATCCGTCGGGCCGTCGGCGACAGCTTGCGGTACTTCTCCCATATGAATT
TCGTGTAGTGGTCGCCAGCAAACAGCACGACGATTTCCTCGTCGATCAGGACCTGGCAACGGGACGTTTT
CTTGCCACGGTCCAGGACGCGGAAGCGGTGCAGCAGCGACACCGATTCCAGGTGCCCAACGCGGTCGGAC
GTGAAGCCCATCGCCGTCGCCTGTAGGCGCGACAGGCATTCCTCGGCCTTCGTGTAATACCGGCCATTGA
TCGACCAGCCCAGGTCCTGGCAAAGCTCGTAGAACGTGAAGGTGATCGGCTCGCCGATAGGGGTGCGCTT
CGCGTACTCCAACACCTGCTGCCACACCAGTTCGTCATCGTCGGCCCGCAGCTCGACGCCGGTGTAGGTG
ATCTTCACGTCCTTGTTGACGTGGAAAATGACCTTGTTTTGCAGCGCCTCGCGCGGGATTTTCTTGTTGC
GCGTGGTGAACAGGGCAGAGCGGGCCGTGTCGTTTGGCATCGCTCGCATCGTGTCCGGCCACGGCGCAAT
ATCGAACAAGGAAAGCTGCATTTCCTTGATCTGCTGCTTCGTGTGTTTCAGCAACGCGGCCTGCTTGGCT
TCGCTGACCTGTTTTGCCAGGTCCTCGCCGGCGGTTTTTCGCTTCTTGGTCGTCATAGTTCCTCGCGTGT
CGATGGTCATCGACTTCGCCAAACCTGCCGCCTCCTGTTCGAGACGACGCGAACGCTCCACGGCGGCCGA
TGGCGCGGGCAGGGCAGGGGGAGCCAGTTGCACGCTGTCGCGCTCGATCTTGGCCGTAGCTTGCTGGACT
ATCGAGCCGACGGACTGGAAGGTTTCGCGGGGCGCACGCATGACGGTGCGGCTTGCGATGGTTTCGGCAT
CCTCGGCGGAAAACCCCGCGTCGATCAGTTCTTGCCTGTATGCCTTCCGGTCAAACGTCCGATTCATTCA
CCCTCCTTGCGGGATTGCCCCGGAATTAATTCCCCGGATCGATCCGTCGATCTTGATCCCCTGCGCCATC
AGATCCTTGGCGGCAAGAAAGCCATCCAGTTTACTTTGCAGGGCTTCCCAACCTTACCAGAGGGCGCCCC
AGCTGGCAATTCCGGTTCGCTTGCTGTCCATAAAACCGCCCAGTCTAGCTATCGCCATGTAAGCCCACTG
CAAGCTACCTGCTTTCTCTTTGCGCTTGCGTTTTCCCTTGTCCAGATAGCCCAGTAGCTGACATTCATCC
GGGGTCAGCACCGTTTCTGCGGACTGGCTTTCTACGTGGCTGCCATTTTTGGGGTGAGGCCGTTCGCGGC
CGAGGGGCGCAGCCCCTGGGGGGATGGGAGGCCCGCGTTAGCGGGCCGGGAGGGTTCGAGAAGGGGGGGC
ACCCCCCTTCGGCGTGCGCGGTCACGCGCACAGGGCGCAGCCCTGGTTAAAAACAAGGTTTATAAATATT
GGTTTAAAAGCAGGTTAAAAGACAGGTTAGCGGTGGCCGAAAAACGGGCGGAAACCCTTGCAAATGCTGG
ATTTTCTGCCTGTGGACAGCCCCTCAAATGTCAATAGGTGCGCCCCTCATCTGTCAGCACTCTGCCCCTC
AAGTGTCAAGGATCGCGCCCCTCATCTGTCAGTAGTCGCGCCCCTCAAGTGTCAATACCGCAGGGCACTT
ATCCCCAGGCTTGTCCACATCATCTGTGGGAAACTCGCGTAAAATCAGGCGTTTTCGCCGATTTGCGAGG
CTGGCCAGCTCCACGTCGCCGGCCGAAATCGAGCCTGCCCCTCATCTGTCAACGCCGCGCCGGGTGAGTC
GGCCCCTCAAGTGTCAACGTCCGCCCCTCATCTGTCAGTGAGGGCCAAGTTTTCCGCGAGGTATCCACAA
CGCCGGCGGCCCTACATGGCTCTGCTGTAGTGAGTGGGTTGCGCTCCGGCAGCGGTCCTGATCCCCCGCA
GAAAAAAAGGATCTCAAGAAGATCCTTTGATCTTTTCTACACTAGTGCTTGGATTCTCACCAATAAAAAA
CGCCCGGCGGCAACCGAGCGTTCTGAACAAATCCAGATGGAGTTCTGAGGTCATTACTGGATCTATCAAC
AGGAGTCCAAGCGAGCTCTCGAACCCCAGAGTCCCGCTCAGAAGAACTCGTCAAGAAGGCGATAGAAGGC
GATGCGCTGCGAATCGGGAGCGGCGATACCGTAAAGCACGAGGAAGCGGTCAGCCCATTCGCCGCCAAGC
TCTTCAGCAATATCACGGGTAGCCAACGCTATGTCCTGATAGCGGTCCGCCACACCCAGCCGGCCACAGT
CGATGAATCCAGAAAAGCGGCCATTTTCCACCATGATATTCGGCAAGCAGGCATCGCCATGGGTCACGAC
GAGATCCTCGCCGTCGGGCATGCGCGCCTTGAGCCTGGCGAACAGTTCGGCTGGCGCGAGCCCCTGATGC
TCTTCGTCCAGATCATCCTGATCGACAAGACCGGCTTCCATCCGAGTACGTGCTCGCTCGATGCGATGTT
TCGCTTGGTGGTCGAATGGGCAGGTAGCCGGATCAAGCGTATGCAGCCGCCGCATTGCATCAGCCATGAT
GGATACTTTCTCGGCAGGAGCAAGGTGAGATGACAGGAGATCCTGCCCCGGCACTTCGCCCAATAGCAGC
CAGTCCCTTCCCGCTTCAGTGACAACGTCGAGCACAGCTGCGCAAGGAACGCCCGTCGTGGCCAGCCACG
ATAGCCGCGCTGCCTCGTCCTGCAGTTCATTCAGGGCACCGGACAGGTCGGTCTTGACAAAAAGAACCGG
GCGCCCCTGCGCTGACAGCCGGAACACGGCGGCATCAGAGCAGCCGATTGTCTGTTGTGCCCAGTCATAG
CCGAATAGCCTCTCCACCCAAGCGGCCGGAGAACCTGCGTGCAATCCATCTTGTTCAATCATGCGAAACG
ATCCTCATCCTGTCTCTTGATCAGATCATGATCCCCTGCGCCATCAGATCCTTGGCGGCAAGAAAGCCAT
CCAGTTTACTTTGCAGGGCTTCCCAACCTTACCAGAGGGCGCCCCAGCTGGCAATTCC
Features (pLannotate 1.2.2; 15 found; start..end, strand, type, name):
      7..84      +  promoter       lacIq promoter: lacI (mutant); In the lacIq allele, a single base change in the promoter boosts expression of the lacI gene about 10-fold.
     85..1167    +  CDS            lacI: lac repressor; lacI; The lac repressor binds to the lac operator to inhibit transcription in E. coli. This inhibition can be relieved by adding lactose or isopropyl-β-D-thiogalactopyranoside (IPTG).
   1209..1226    +  promoter       tet promoter (fragment): E. coli promoter for tetracycline efflux protein gene
   1222..1323    -  CDS            yciV (fragment): RNAAM_ECOLI - Also known as trpH From Escherichia coli (strain K12).
   1399..1428    +  promoter       trc promoter: strong E. coli promoter; hybrid between the trp and lac UV5 promoters
   1436..1452    +  protein_bind   lac operator: The lac repressor binds to the lac operator to inhibit transcription in E. coli. This inhibition can be relieved by adding lactose or isopropyl-β-D-thiogalactopyranoside (IPTG). lac repressor encoded by lacI
   1493..2206    +  CDS            &alpha;GFP: &alpha;GFP is a basic (constitutively fluorescent) long stokes shift fluorescent protein published in 1996, derived from Aequorea victoria.
   2242..2313    +  terminator     rrnB T1 terminator: transcription terminator T1 from the E. coli rrnB gene
   2329..2356    +  terminator     T7Te terminator: phage T7 early transcription terminator
   2419..3567    -  CDS            trfA: trans-acting replication protein that binds to and activates oriV
   3619..3900    -  CDS            tnpA (fragment): TN5P_ECOLX - Also known as tnp. Experimental evidence at protein level: Swiss-Prot protein existence level 1. Mediates transposition of transposon Tn5 by a 'cut and paste' mechanism. First, the monomeric transposase binds the 19 bp inverted DNA repeats flanking the transposon. Then, dimerization of the DNA- bound transposase creates a synaptic DNA complex. After nicking of the first DNA strand, excision of the transposon proceeds through a series of intermediates. The transposase then mediates the insertion of the transposon at a new site by strand transfer. The activity of the wild- type tran
   3960..4491    -  rep_origin     oriV: incP origin of replication
   4547..4582    -  rep_origin     CloDF13 ori (fragment): Plasmids containing the CloDF13 (CDF) origin of replication can be propagated in E. coli cells that contain additional plasmids with compatible origins.
   4603..4697    -  terminator     lambda t0 terminator: transcription terminator from phage lambda
   4731..5522    -  CDS            neo: KKA2_KLEPN - Also known as kan, nptII. Experimental evidence at protein level: Swiss-Prot protein existence level 1. Resistance to kanamycin, neomycin, paromomycin, ribostamycin, butirosin and gentamicin B. From Klebsiella pneumoniae.
