[The description below was written by a language model from this plasmid's Addgene catalogue record and pLannotate feature annotations shown in this document.]
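Description:
pBb(RK2)1k-GFPuv is a low-copy bacterial expression plasmid of about 5.7 kb, built by Gibson assembly on the pSEVA221 backbone, that places the fluorescent reporter GFPuv under IPTG-inducible control on a broad-host-range RK2 replicon. Replication depends on the incP origin oriV together with the plasmid-encoded trfA gene, whose product binds and activates oriV. This self-contained pair allows RK2-type plasmids to be maintained in many Gram-negative species as well as in E. coli. Selection is by kanamycin, conferred by the neo (nptII) aminoglycoside phosphotransferase gene, which is followed by a lambda t0 terminator.

The expression module starts with lacI driven by the lacIq promoter, giving elevated levels of lac repressor from the plasmid itself, so that regulation does not rely on the host genotype. Downstream, the hybrid trp/lac trc promoter with an adjacent lac operator drives the GFP coding sequence. The annotation tool labels this ORF as an Aequorea victoria-derived GFP variant, consistent with the catalogued GFPuv insert. Transcription is stopped by tandem rrnB T1 and T7Te terminators, insulating the replication genes downstream. In the absence of inducer the repressor occupies the operator, and IPTG relieves repression to give fluorescence output. Several short annotated fragments (tet promoter, yciV, Tn5 tnpA, CloDF13 ori) appear to be partial matches or backbone remnants rather than functional parts.

The associated publication concerns genetic tools for reliable gene expression and recombineering in Pseudomonas putida. The plasmid therefore serves as a reporter for characterising trc promoter induction and RK2-origin performance in that host and related bacteria.
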