Addgene plasmid #106394: pBb(RK2)1k-GFPuv
Purpose: IPTG-inducible trc promoter expressing gfpuv on RK2 origin
Depositing lab: Brian Pfleger. Depositing organization: University of Wisconsin, Madison. Publication: Genetic tools for reliable gene expression and recombineering in Pseudomonas putida. Cook TB, Rand JM, Nurani W, Courtney DK, Liu SA, Pfleger BF. J Ind Microbiol Biotechnol. 2018 Jan 3. pii: 10.1007/s10295-017-2001-5. doi: 10.1007/s10295-017-2001-5. PubMed 29299733.
Backbone
  Vector backbone: pSEVA221
  Vector type: Bacterial Expression
Growth in bacteria
  Bacterial resistance: Kanamycin, 50 μg/mL
  Growth temperature: 37°C
  Growth strain: DH5alpha
  Copy number: Low Copy
Gene/Insert
  Gene/Insert name: GFPuv
  Species: Synthetic
  Promoter: trc
  Cloning method: Gibson Cloning
  Sequencing primers: 5′ na
Terms and licenses: Academic/Nonprofit Terms; Industry Terms: Not Available to Industry
How to cite: pBb(RK2)1k-GFPuv was a gift from Brian Pfleger (Addgene plasmid # 106394 ; http://n2t.net/addgene:106394 ; RRID:Addgene_106394)
